>Addgene plasmid #80345 | pcDNA3-smURFP-IRES-HO-1 | depositor full sequence | sequence record 151190 | pcDNA3-smURFP-IRES-HO-1 sequence 7247 bps
GACGGATCGGGAGATCTCCCGATCCCCTATGGTGCACTCTCAGTACAATCTGCTCTGATGCCGCATAGTT
AAGCCAGTATCTGCTCCCTGCTTGTGTGTTGGAGGTCGCTGAGTAGTGCGCGAGCAAAATTTAAGCTACA
ACAAGGCAAGGCTTGACCGACAATTGCATGAAGAATCTGCTTAGGGTTAGGCGTTTTGCGCTGCTTCGCG
ATGTACGGGCCAGATATACGCGTTGACATTGATTATTGACTAGTTATTAATAGTAATCAATTACGGGGTC
ATTAGTTCATAGCCCATATATGGAGTTCCGCGTTACATAACTTACGGTAAATGGCCCGCCTGGCTGACCG
CCCAACGACCCCCGCCCATTGACGTCAATAATGACGTATGTTCCCATAGTAACGCCAATAGGGACTTTCC
ATTGACGTCAATGGGTGGAGTATTTACGGTAAACTGCCCACTTGGCAGTACATCAAGTGTATCATATGCC
AAGTACGCCCCCTATTGACGTCAATGACGGTAAATGGCCCGCCTGGCATTATGCCCAGTACATGACCTTA
TGGGACTTTCCTACTTGGCAGTACATCTACGTATTAGTCATCGCTATTACCATGGTGATGCGGTTTTGGC
AGTACATCAATGGGCGTGGATAGCGGTTTGACTCACGGGGATTTCCAAGTCTCCACCCCATTGACGTCAA
TGGGAGTTTGTTTTGGCACCAAAATCAACGGGACTTTCCAAAATGTCGTAACAACTCCGCCCCATTGACG
CAAATGGGCGGTAGGCGTGTACGGTGGGAGGTCTATATAAGCAGAGCTCTCTGGCTAACTAGAGAACCCA
CTGCTTACTGGCTTATCGAAATTAATACGACTCACTATAGGGAGACCCAAGCTGGCTAGCGTTTAAACTT
AAGCTTGCCACCATGGCTAAGACTTCCGAACAGAGGGTGAACATTGCTACACTGCTGACAGAAAATAAGA
AGAAAATCGTGGATAAGGCTTCCCAGGATCTGTGGCGGAGACACCCAGACCTGATCGCACCAGGAGGAAT
TGCTTTCTCTCAGAGGGACCGCGCTCTGTGCCTGCGAGATTACGGCTGGTTCCTGCATCTGATCACCTTT
TGTCTGCTGGCCGGAGATAAGGGCCCCATCGAGTCTATTGGGCTGATCAGTATTCGAGAAATGTATAACT
CACTGGGAGTGCCCGTCCCTGCAATGATGGAGAGCATTAGATGCCTGAAAGAAGCCAGCCTGTCCCTGCT
GGACGAAGAGGACGCCAACGAGACCGCACCCTACTTTGATTACATTATTAAGGCTATGAGCTAACTCGAG
TACTCCGGTATTGCGGTACCCTTGTACGCCTGTTTTATACTCCCTTCCCGTAACTTAGACGCACAAAACC
AAGTTCAATAGAAGGGGGTACAAACCAGTACCACCACGAACAAGCACTTCTGTTTCCCCGGTGATGTCGT
ATAGACTGCTTGCGTGGTTGAAAGCGACGGATCCGTTATCCGCTTATGTACTTCGAGAAGCCCAGTACCA
CCTCGGAATCTTCGATGCGTTGCGCTCAGCACTCAACCCCAGAGTGTAGCTTAGGCTGATGAGTCTGGAC
ATCCCTCACCGGTGACGGTGGTCCAGGCTGCGTTGGCGGCCTACCTATGGCTAACGCCATGGGACGCTAG
TTGTGAACAAGGTGTGAAGAGCCTATTGAGCTACATAAGAATCCTCCGGCCCCTGAATGCGGCTAATCCC
AACCTCGGAGCAGGTGGTCACAAACCAGTGATTGGCCTGTCGTAACGCGCAAGTCCGTGGCGGAACCGAC
TACTTTGGGTGTCCGTGTTTCCTTTTATTTTATTGTGGCTGCTTATGGTGACAATCACAGATTGTTATCA
TAAAGCGAATTGGATAGGATCCGTACGATGAGTGTCAACTTAGCTTCCCAGTTGCGGGAAGGGACGAAAA
AATCCCACTCCATGGCGGAGAACGTCGGCTTTGTCAAATGCTTCCTCAAGGGCGTTGTCGAGAAAAATTC
CTACCGTAAGCTGGTTGGCAATCTCTACTTTGTCTACAGTGCCATGGAAGAGGAAATGGCAAAATTTAAG
GACCATCCCATCCTCAGCCACATTTACTTCCCCGAACTCAACCGCAAACAAAGCCTAGAGCAAGACCTGC
AATTCTATTACGGCTCCAACTGGCGGCAAGAAGTGAAAATTTCTGCCGCTGGCCAAGCCTATGTGGACCG
AGTCCGGCAAGTGGCCGCTACGGCCCCTGAATTGTTGGTGGCCCATTCCTACACCCGTTACCTGGGGGAT
CTTTCCGGCGGTCAAATTCTCAAGAAAATTGCCCAAAATGCCATGAATCTCCACGATGGTGGCACAGCTT
TCTATGAATTTGCCGACATTGATGACGAAAAGGCTTTTAAAAATACCTACCGTCAAGCTATGAATGATCT
GCCCATTGACCAAGCCACCGCCGAACGGATTGTGGATGAAGCCAATGACGCCTTTGCCATGAACATGAAA
ATGTTCAACGAACTTGAAGGCAACCTGATCAAGGCGATCGGCATTATGGTGTTCAACAGCCTCACCCGTC
GCCGCAGTCAAGGCAGCACCGAAGTTGGCCTCGCCACCTCCGAAGGCTAGTCTAGAGGGCCCGTTTAAAC
CCGCTGATCAGCCTCGACTGTGCCTTCTAGTTGCCAGCCATCTGTTGTTTGCCCCTCCCCCGTGCCTTCC
TTGACCCTGGAAGGTGCCACTCCCACTGTCCTTTCCTAATAAAATGAGGAAATTGCATCGCATTGTCTGA
GTAGGTGTCATTCTATTCTGGGGGGTGGGGTGGGGCAGGACAGCAAGGGGGAGGATTGGGAAGACAATAG
CAGGCATGCTGGGGATGCGGTGGGCTCTATGGCTTCTGAGGCGGAAAGAACCAGCTGGGGCTCTAGGGGG
TATCCCC
[124 nt withheld, positions 2948-3071]
C
[91 nt withheld, positions 3073-3163]
A
[49 nt withheld, positions 3165-3213]
CCTTTGACGTTGGAGTCCACGTTCTTT
[37 nt withheld, positions 3241-3277]
ACCCTATCTCGGTCTATTCTTTTGATTTATAAGGGATTTTGCCGATTTCGGCCTATTGGTTAAAAAATGA
GCTGATTTAACAAAAATTTAACGCGAATTAATTCTGTGGAATGTGTGTCAGTTAGGGTGTGGAAAGTCCC
CAGGCTCCCCAGCAGGCAGAAGTATGCAAAGCATGCATCTCAATTAGTCAGCAACCAGGTGTGGAAAGTC
CCCAGGCTCCCCAGCAGGCAGAAGTATGCAAAGCATGCATCTCAATTAGTCAGCAACCATAGTCCCGCCC
CTAACTCCGCCCATCCCGCCCCTAACTCCGCCCAGTTCCGCCCATTCTCCGCCCCATGGCTGACTAATTT
TTTTTATTTATGCAGAGGCCGAGGCCGCCTCTGCCTCTGAGCTATTCCAGAAGTAGTGAGGAGGCTTTTT
TGGAGGCCTAGGCTTTTGCAAAAAGCTCCCGGGAGCTTGTATATCCATTTTCGGATCTGATCAGCACGTG
ATGAAAAAGCCTGAACTCACCGCGACGTCTGTCGAGAAGTTTCTGATCGAAAAGTTCGACAGCGTCTCCG
ACCTGATGCAGCTCTCGGAGGGCGAAGAATCTCGTGCTTTCAGCTTCGATGTAGGAGGGCGTGGATATGT
CCTGCGGGTAAATAGCTGCGCCGATGGTTTCTACAAAGATCGTTATGTTTATCGGCACTTTGCATCGGCC
GCGCTCCCGATTCCGGAAGTGCTTGACATTGGGGAATTCAGCGAGAGCCTGACCTATTGCATCTCCCGCC
GTGCACAGGGTGTCACGTTGCAAGACCTGCCTGAAACCGAACTGCCCGCTGTTCTGCAGCCGGTCGCGGA
GGCCATGGATGCGATCGCTGCGGCCGATCTTAGCCAGACGAGCGGGTTCGGCCCATTCGGACCGCAAGGA
ATCGGTCAATACACTACATGGCGTGATTTCATATGCGCGATTGCTGATCCCCATGTGTATCACTGGCAAA
CTGTGATGGACGACACCGTCAGTGCGTCCGTCGCGCAGGCTCTCGATGAGCTGATGCTTTGGGCCGAGGA
CTGCCCCGAAGTCCGGCACCTCGTGCACGCGGATTTCGGCTCCAACAATGTCCTGACGGACAATGGCCGC
ATAACAGCGGTCATTGACTGGAGCGAGGCGATGTTCGGGGATTCCCAATACGAGGTCGCCAACATCTTCT
TCTGGAGGCCGTGGTTGGCTTGTATGGAGCAGCAGACGCGCTACTTCGAGCGGAGGCATCCGGAGCTTGC
AGGATCGCCGCGGCTCCGGGCGTATATGCTCCGCATTGGTCTTGACCAACTCTATCAGAGCTTGGTTGAC
GGCAATTTCGATGATGCAGCTTGGGCGCAGGGTCGATGCGACGCAATCGTCCGATCCGGAGCCGGGACTG
TCGGGCGTACACAAATCGCCCGCAGAAGCGCGGCCGTCTGGACCGATGGCTGTGTAGAAGTACTCGCCGA
TAGTGGAAACCGACGCCCCAGCACTCGTCCGAGGGCAAAGGAATAGCACGTGCTACGAGATTTCGATTCC
ACCGCCGCCTTCTATGAAAGGTTGGGCTTCGGAATCGTTTTCCGGGACGCCGGCTGGATGATCCTCCAGC
GCGGGGATCTCATGCTGGAGTTCTTCGCCCACCCCAACTTGTTTATTGCAGCTTATAATGGTTACAAATA
AAGCAATAGCATCACAAATTTCACAAATAAAGCATTTTTTTCACTGCATTCTAGTTGTGGTTTGTCCAAA
CTCATCAATGTATCTTATCATGTCTGTATACCGTCGACCTCTAGCTAGAGCTTGGCGTAATCATGGTCAT
AGCTGTTTCCTGTGTGAAATTGTTATCCGCTCACAATTCCACACAACATACGAGCCGGAAGCATAAAGTG
TAAAGCCTGGGGTGCCTAATGAGTGAGCTAACTCACATTAATTGCGTTGCGCTCACTGCCCGCTTTCCAG
TCGGGAAACCTGTCGTGCCAGCTGCATTAATGAATCGGCCAACGCGCGGGGAGAGGCGGTTTGCGTATTG
GGCGCTCTTCCGCTTCCTCGCTCACTGACTCGCTGCGCTCGGTCGTTCGGCTGCGGCGAGCGGTATCAGC
TCACTCAAAGGCGGTAATACGGTTATCCACAGAATCAGGGGATAACGCAGGAAAGAACATGTGAGCAAAA
GGCCAGCAAAAGGCCAGGAACCGTAAAAAGGCCGCGTTGCTGGCGTTTTTCCATAGGCTCCGCCCCCCTG
ACGAGCATCACAAAAATCGACGCTCAAGTCAGAGGTGGCGAAACCCGACAGGACTATAAAGATACCAGGC
GTTTCCCCCTGGAAGCTCCCTCGTGCGCTCTCCTGTTCCGACCCTGCCGCTTACCGGATACCTGTCCGCC
TTTCTCCCTTCGGGAAGCGTGGCGCTTTCTCATAGCTCACGCTGTAGGTATCTCAGTTCGGTGTAGGTCG
TTCGCTCCAAGCTGGGCTGTGTGCACGAACCCCCCGTTCAGCCCGACCGCTGCGCCTTATCCGGTAACTA
TCGTCTTGAGTCCAACCCGGTAAGACACGACTTATCGCCACTGGCAGCAGCCACTGGTAACAGGATTAGC
AGAGCGAGGTATGTAGGCGGTGCTACAGAGTTCTTGAAGTGGTGGCCTAACTACGGCTACACTAGAAGAA
CAGTATTTGGTATCTGCGCTCTGCTGAAGCCAGTTACCTTCGGAAAAAGAGTTGGTAGCTCTTGATCCGG
CAAACAAACCACCGCTGGTAGCGGTTTTTTTGTTTGCAAGCAGCAGATTACGCGCAGAAAAAAAGGATCT
CAAGAAGATCCTTTGATCTTTTCTACGGGGTCTGACGCTCAGTGGAACGAAAACTCACGTTAAGGGATTT
TGGTCATGAGATTATCAAAAAGGATCTTCACCTAGATCCTTTTAAATTAAAAATGAAGTTTTAAATCAAT
CTAAAGTATATATGAGTAAACTTGGTCTGACAGTTACCAATGCTTAATCAGTGAGGCACCTATCTCAGCG
ATCTGTCTATTTCGTTCATCCATAGTTGCCTGACTCCCCGTCGTGTAGATAACTACGATACGGGAGGGCT
TACCATCTGGCCCCAGTGCTGCAATGATACCGCGAGACCCACGCTCACCGGCTCCAGATTTATCAGCAAT
AAACCAGCCAGCCGGAAGGGCCGAGCGCAGAAGTGGTCCTGCAACTTTATCCGCCTCCATCCAGTCTATT
AATTGTTGCCGGGAAGCTAGAGTAAGTAGTTCGCCAGTTAATAGTTTGCGCAACGTTGTTGCCATTGCTA
CAGGCATCGTGGTGTCACGCTCGTCGTTTGGTATGGCTTCATTCAGCTCCGGTTCCCAACGATCAAGGCG
AGTTACATGATCCCCCATGTTGTGCAAAAAAGCGGTTAGCTCCTTCGGTCCTCCGATCGTTGTCAGAAGT
AAGTTGGCCGCAGTGTTATCACTCATGGTTATGGCAGCACTGCATAATTCTCTTACTGTCATGCCATCCG
TAAGATGCTTTTCTGTGACTGGTGAGTACTCAACCAAGTCATTCTGAGAATAGTGTATGCGGCGACCGAG
TTGCTCTTGCCCGGCGTCAATACGGGATAATACCGCGCCACATAGCAGAACTTTAAAAGTGCTCATCATT
GGAAAACGTTCTTCGGGGCGAAAACTCTCAAGGATCTTACCGCTGTTGAGATCCAGTTCGATGTAACCCA
CTCGTGCACCCAACTGATCTTCAGCATCTTTTACTTTCACCAGCGTTTCTGGGTGAGCAAAAACAGGAAG
GCAAAATGCCGCAAAAAAGGGAATAAGGGCGACACGGAAATGTTGAATACTCATACTCTTCCTTTTTCAA
TATTATTGAAGCATTTATCAGGGTTATTGTCTCATGAGCGGATACATATTTGAATGTATTTAGAAAAATA
AACAAATAGGGGTTCCGCGCACATTTCCCCGAAAAGTGCCACCTGACGTC
Features (pLannotate 1.2.2; 22 found; start..end, strand, type, name):
     28..80      -  misc_feature   bom (fragment): basis of mobility region from pBR322
    235..614     +  enhancer       CMV enhancer: human cytomegalovirus immediate early enhancer
    615..818     +  promoter       CMV promoter: human cytomegalovirus (CMV) immediate early promoter
    814..847     +  LTR            5' LTR (truncated) (fragment): truncated 5' long terminal repeat (LTR) from HIV-1
    863..881     +  promoter       T7 promoter: promoter for bacteriophage T7 RNA polymerase
    923..1324    +  CDS            smURFP: dimeric small ultra-red fluorescent protein derived from a cyanobacterial phycobiliprotein (Rodriguez et al., 2016)
   1667..1915    +  ncRNA          IRES Picorna: Accession: RF00229 - Picornavirus internal ribosome entry site (IRES)
   1918..2637    +  CDS            pbsA1: HO1_SYNY3 - Experimental evidence at protein level: Swiss-Prot protein existence level 1. Catalyzes the opening of the heme ring with the release of iron. Key enzyme in the synthesis of the chromophoric part of the photosynthetic antennae. From Synechocystis sp. (strain PCC 6803 / Kazusa).
   2678..2902    +  polyA_signal   bGH poly(A) signal: bovine growth hormone polyadenylation signal
   2906..2927    +  promoter       SV40 promoter (fragment): SV40 enhancer and early promoter
   2948..3376    +  rep_origin     f1 ori (sequence partly withheld): f1 bacteriophage origin of replication; arrow indicates direction of (+) strand synthesis
   3390..3719    +  promoter       SV40 promoter: SV40 enhancer and early promoter
   3768..4793    +  CDS            HygR: aminoglycoside phosphotransferase from E. coli; aph(4)-Ia; confers resistance to hygromycin
   4803..4928    +  CDS            ble (fragment): BLE_KLEPN - Experimental evidence at protein level: Swiss-Prot protein existence level 1. Binding protein with a strong affinity to the bleomycin family of antibiotics. Binds to CL990; an antimitotic-antibiotic compound. From Klebsiella pneumoniae.
   4923..5044    +  polyA_signal   SV40 poly(A) signal: SV40 polyadenylation signal
   5117..5133    -  protein_bind   lac operator: The lac repressor binds to the lac operator to inhibit transcription in E. coli. This inhibition can be relieved by adding lactose or isopropyl-β-D-thiogalactopyranoside (IPTG). lac repressor encoded by lacI
   5141..5171    -  promoter       lac promoter: promoter for the E. coli lac operon
   5186..5207    -  protein_bind   CAP binding site: CAP binding activates transcription in the presence of cAMP. E. coli catabolite activator protein
   5220..5312    -  CDS            lacI (fragment): lac repressor; lacI; The lac repressor binds to the lac operator to inhibit transcription in E. coli. This inhibition can be relieved by adding lactose or isopropyl-β-D-thiogalactopyranoside (IPTG).
   5495..6080    -  rep_origin     ori: high-copy-number ColE1/pMB1/pBR322/pUC origin of replication
   6251..7111    -  CDS            AmpR: β-lactamase; bla; confers resistance to ampicillin, carbenicillin, and related antibiotics
   7112..7216    -  promoter       AmpR promoter: bla
