[The description below was written by a language model from this plasmid's Addgene catalogue record and pLannotate feature annotations shown in this document.]
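Description:
pcDNA3-smURFP-IRES-HO-1 is a mammalian expression plasmid built on a pcDNA3 backbone that co-expresses the far-red fluorescent protein smURFP and a cyanobacterial heme oxygenase from a single bicistronic transcript. It is maintained in E. coli through a high-copy ColE1/pUC-type origin and an ampicillin resistance gene (β-lactamase with its own promoter), and it also carries an f1 phage origin. For selection in mammalian cells, an SV40 enhancer/early promoter drives a hygromycin resistance gene followed by an SV40 polyadenylation signal, which matches the catalogue's hygromycin marker. Short annotated fragments (ble, lacI, bom, an HIV-1 LTR-like match) appear to be backbone remnants or partial similarity hits rather than functional parts.

The expression cassette begins with the human CMV immediate-early enhancer and promoter, followed by a T7 promoter. The first open reading frame is smURFP (small Ultra-Red Fluorescent Protein), a synthetic, dimeric protein evolved from a cyanobacterial phycobiliprotein. Downstream, a picornavirus-type internal ribosome entry site allows cap-independent translation of the second cistron, HO-1 from Synechocystis (annotated as pbsA1), and the transcript ends at the bovine growth hormone polyadenylation signal. Heme oxygenase-1 opens the heme ring, releasing iron, and is a key enzyme in making the chromophore of phycobiliprotein antennae. Co-expressing it with smURFP is presumably intended to boost the intracellular chromophore supply and so the far-red fluorescence, although the record states only that both proteins are expressed in mammalian cells. The catalogue lists a total size of 7,712 bp, whereas the depositor's full sequence used for annotation is 7,247 nt. The record does not explain this difference.
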