Addgene plasmid #80345: pcDNA3-smURFP-IRES-HO-1
Purpose: Expresses smURFP and Heme Oxygenase-1 in mammalian cells.
Depositing lab: Erik Rodriguez & Roger Tsien. Depositing organization: University of California, San Diego (UCSD). Publication: A far-red fluorescent protein evolved from a cyanobacterial phycobiliprotein. Rodriguez EA, Tran GN, Gross LA, Crisp JL, Shu X, Lin JY, Tsien RY. Nat Methods. 2016 Aug 1. doi: 10.1038/nmeth.3935. PubMed 27479328.
Backbone
  Vector backbone: pcDNA3
  Backbone manufacturer: Thermo Fisher
  Backbone size w/o insert (bp): 6842
  Total vector size (bp): 7712
  Modifications to backbone: Contains Internal Ribosomal Entry Site (IRES) for expression of both smURFP and HO-I.
  Vector type: Mammalian Expression
  Selectable markers: Hygromycin
Growth in bacteria
  Bacterial resistance: Ampicillin, 100 μg/mL
  Growth temperature: 37°C
  Growth strain: DH5alpha
  Copy number: High Copy
Gene/Insert 1
  Gene/Insert name: smURFP (alt name: small Ultra-Red Fluorescent Protein)
  Species: Synthetic
  Insert size (bp): 402
  Promoter: CMV
  Cloning method: Restriction Enzyme; 5′ cloning site HindII (not destroyed); 3′ cloning site XhoI (not destroyed)
  Sequencing primers: 5′ TAATACGACTCACTATAGGG; 3′ Unnecessary
Gene/Insert 2
  Gene/Insert name: HO-1 (alt name: Heme Oxygenase-1)
  Species: Synechocystis
  Insert size (bp): 723
  Promoter: IRES
  Cloning method: Restriction Enzyme; 5′ cloning site BsiWI (not destroyed); 3′ cloning site XbaI (not destroyed)
  Sequencing primers: 5′ gtggctgcttatggtgacaatc; 3′ CCTCGACTGTGCCTTCTA
Resource information
  A portion of this plasmid was derived from a plasmid made by: All constructs with HO-1 was initially obtained from Professor J. Clark Lagarias (University of California, Davis).
Terms and licenses: Academic/Nonprofit Terms; Industry Terms: Not Available to Industry
How to cite: pcDNA3-smURFP-IRES-HO-1 was a gift from Erik Rodriguez & Roger Tsien (Addgene plasmid # 80345 ; http://n2t.net/addgene:80345 ; RRID:Addgene_80345)
