>Addgene plasmid #80345 | pcDNA3-smURFP-IRES-HO-1 | depositor partial sequence | sequence record 151191 | smURFP
ATGGCTAAGACTTCCGAACAGAGGGTGAACATTGCTACACTGCTGACAGAAAATAAGAAGAAAATCGTGG
ATAAGGCTTCCCAGGATCTGTGGCGGAGACACCCAGACCTGATCGCACCAGGAGGAATTGCTTTCTCTCA
GAGGGACCGCGCTCTGTGCCTGCGAGATTACGGCTGGTTCCTGCATCTGATCACCTTTTGTCTGCTGGCC
GGAGATAAGGGCCCCATCGAGTCTATTGGGCTGATCAGTATTCGAGAAATGTATAACTCACTGGGAGTGC
CCGTCCCTGCAATGATGGAGAGCATTAGATGCCTGAAAGAAGCCAGCCTGTCCCTGCTGGACGAAGAGGA
CGCCAACGAGACCGCACCCTACTTTGATTACATTATTAAGGCTATGAGCTAA
