>Addgene plasmid #80345 | pcDNA3-smURFP-IRES-HO-1 | depositor partial sequence | sequence record 151192 | Heme Oxygenase - 1
ATGAGTGTCAACTTAGCTTCCCAGTTGCGGGAAGGGACGAAAAAATCCCACTCCATGGCGGAGAACGTCG
GCTTTGTCAAATGCTTCCTCAAGGGCGTTGTCGAGAAAAATTCCTACCGTAAGCTGGTTGGCAATCTCTA
CTTTGTCTACAGTGCCATGGAAGAGGAAATGGCAAAATTTAAGGACCATCCCATCCTCAGCCACATTTAC
TTCCCCGAACTCAACCGCAAACAAAGCCTAGAGCAAGACCTGCAATTCTATTACGGCTCCAACTGGCGGC
AAGAAGTGAAAATTTCTGCCGCTGGCCAAGCCTATGTGGACCGAGTCCGGCAAGTGGCCGCTACGGCCCC
TGAATTGTTGGTGGCCCATTCCTACACCCGTTACCTGGGGGATCTTTCCGGCGGTCAAATTCTCAAGAAA
ATTGCCCAAAATGCCATGAATCTCCACGATGGTGGCACAGCTTTCTATGAATTTGCCGACATTGATGACG
AAAAGGCTTTTAAAAATACCTACCGTCAAGCTATGAATGATCTGCCCATTGACCAAGCCACCGCCGAACG
GATTGTGGATGAAGCCAATGACGCCTTTGCCATGAACATGAAAATGTTCAACGAACTTGAAGGCAACCTG
ATCAAGGCGATCGGCATTATGGTGTTCAACAGCCTCACCCGTCGCCGCAGTCAAGGCAGCACCGAAGTTG
GCCTCGCCACCTCCGAAGGCTAG
