>Addgene plasmid #80345 | pcDNA3-smURFP-IRES-HO-1 | addgene partial sequence | sequence record 153464 | BGH-rev 5'-TAGAAGGCACAGTCGAGG-3'
CCTCTAGACTAGCCTTCGGAGGTGGCGAGGCCAACTTCGGTGCTGCCTTGACTGCGGCGACGGGTGAGGC
TGTTGAACACCATAATGCCGATCGCCTTGATCAGGTTGCCTTCAAGTTCGTTGAACATTTTCATGTTCAT
GGCAAAGGCGTCATTGGCTTCATCCACAATCCGTTCGGCGGTGGCTTGGTCAATGGGCAGATCATTCATA
GCTTGACGGTAGGTATTTTTAAAAGCCTTTTCGTCATCAATGTCGGCAAATTCATAGAAAGCTGTGCCAC
CATCGTGGAGATTCATGGCATTTTGGGCAATTTTCTTGAGAATTTGACCGCCGGAAAGATCCCCCAGGTA
ACGGGTGTAGGAATGGGCCACCAACAATTCAGGGGCCGTAGCGGCCACTTGCCGGACTCGGTCCACATAG
GCTTGGCCAGCGGCAGAAATTTTCACTTCTTGCCGCCAGTTGGAGCCGTAATAGAATTGCAGGTCTTGCT
CTAGGCTTTGTTTGCGGTTGAGTTCGGGGAAGTAAATGTGGCTGAGGATGGGATGGTCCTTAAATTTTGC
CATTTCCTCTTCCATGGCACTGTAGACAAAGTAGAGATTGCCAACCAGCTTACGGTAGGAATTTTTCTCG
ACAACGCCCTTGAGGAAGCATTTGACAAAGCCGACGTTCTCCGCCATGGAGTGGGATTTTTTCGTCCCTT
CCCGCAACTGGGAAGCTAAGTTGACACTCATCGTACGGATCCTATCCAATTCGCTTTATGATAACAATCT
GTGATTGTCACCATAAGCAGCCACAATAAAATAAAAGGAAACACGGACACCCAAAGTAGTCGGTTCCGCC
ACGGACTTGCGCGTTACGACAGGCCAATCACTGGTTTGTGACCACCTGCTCCGAGGTTGGGATTAGCCGC
ATTCAGGGGCCGGAGGATTCTTATGTAGCTCAATAGGCTCTTCACACCTTGTTCAC
