>Addgene plasmid #80345 | pcDNA3-smURFP-IRES-HO-1 | addgene partial sequence | sequence record 153465 | CMV-F 5'-CGCAAATGGGCGGTAGGCGTG-3'
CTCTCTGGCTAACTAGAGAACCCACTGCTTACTGGCTTATCGAAATTAATACGACTCACTATAGGGAGAC
CCAAGCTGGCTAGCGTTTAAACTTAAGCTTGCCACCATGGCTAAGACTTCCGAACAGAGGGTGAACATTG
CTACACTGCTGACAGAAAATAAGAAGAAAATCGTGGATAAGGCTTCCCAGGATCTGTGGCGGAGACACCC
AGACCTGATCGCACCAGGAGGAATTGCTTTCTCTCAGAGGGACCGCGCTCTGTGCCTGCGAGATTACGGC
TGGTTCCTGCATCTGATCACCTTTTGTCTGCTGGCCGGAGATAAGGGCCCCATCGAGTCTATTGGGCTGA
TCAGTATTCGAGAAATGTATAACTCACTGGGAGTGCCCGTCCCTGCAATGATGGAGAGCATTAGATGCCT
GAAAGAAGCCAGCCTGTCCCTGCTGGACGAAGAGGACGCCAACGAGACCGCACCCTACTTTGATTACATT
ATTAAGGCTATGAGCTAACTCGAGTACTCCGGTATTGCGGTACCCTTGTACGCCTGTTTTATACTCCCTT
CCCGTAACTTAGACGCACAAAACCAAGTTCAATAGAAGGGGGTACAAACCAGTACCACCACGAACAAGCA
CTTCTGTTTCCCCGGTGATGTCGTATAGACTGCTTGCGTGGTTGAAAGCGACGGATCCGTTATCCGCTTA
TGTACTTCGAGAAGCCCAGTACCACCTCGGAATCTTCGATGCGTTGCGCTCAGCACTCAACCCCAGAGTG
TAGCTTAGGCTGATGAGTCTGGACATCCCTCACCGGTGACGGTGGTCCAGGCTGCGTTGGCGGCCTACCT
ATGGCTAACGCCATGGGACGCTA
